>Addgene plasmid #138126 | pYPQ289 (ErCas12a) | depositor full sequence | sequence record 266614 | pYPQ289 (ErCas12a) sequence 7047 bps
TGGACCAGCCAGGACAGAAATGCCTCGACTTCGCTGCTACCCAAGGTTGCCGGGTGACGCACACCGTGGA
AACGGATGAAGGCACGAACCCAGTGGACATAAGCCTGTTCGGTTCGTAAGCTGTAATGCAAGTAGCGTAT
GCGCTCACGCAACTGGTCCAGAACCTTGACCGAACGCAGCGGTGGTAACGGCGCAGTGGCGGTTTTCATG
GCTTGTTATGACTGTTTTTTTGGGGTACAGTCTATGCCTCGGGCATCCAAGCAGCAAGCGCGTTACGCCG
TGGGTCGATGTTTGATGTTATGGAGCAGCAACGATGTTACGCAGCAGGGCAGTCGCCCTAAAACAAAGTT
AAACATCATGAGGGAAGCGGTGATCGCCGAAGTATCGACTCAACTATCAGAGGTAGTTGGCGTCATCGAG
CGCCATCTCGAACCGACGTTGCTGGCCGTACATTTGTACGGCTCCGCAGTGGATGGCGGCCTGAAGCCAC
ACAGTGATATTGATTTGCTGGTTACGGTGACCGTAAGGCTTGATGAAACAACGCGGCGAGCTTTGATCAA
CGACCTTTTGGAAACTTCGGCTTCCCCTGGAGAGAGCGAGATTCTCCGCGCTGTAGAAGTCACCATTGTT
GTGCACGACGACATCATTCCGTGGCGTTATCCAGCTAAGCGCGAACTGCAATTTGGAGAATGGCAGCGCA
ATGACATTCTTGCAGGTATCTTCGAGCCAGCCACGATCGACATTGATCTGGCTATCTTGCTGACAAAAGC
AAGAGAACATAGCGTTGCCTTGGTAGGTCCAGCGGCGGAGGAACTCTTTGATCCGGTTCCTGAACAGGAT
CTATTTGAGGCGCTAAATGAAACCTTAACGCTATGGAACTCGCCGCCCGACTGGGCTGGCGATGAGCGAA
ATGTAGTGCTTACGTTGTCCCGCATTTGGTACAGCGCAGTAACCGGCAAAATCGCGCCGAAGGATGTCGC
TGCCGACTGGGCAATGGAGCGCCTGCCGGCCCAGTATCAGCCCGTCATACTTGAAGCTAGACAGGCTTAT
CTTGGACAAGAAGAAGATCGCTTGGCCTCGCGCGCAGATCAGTTGGAAGAATTTGTCCACTACGTGAAAG
GCGAGATCACCAAGGTAGTCGGCAAATAACCCTCGAGCCACCCATGACCAAAATCCCTTAACGTGAGTTA
CGCGTCGTTCCACTGAGCGTCAGACCCCGTAGAAAAGATCAAAGGATCTTCTTGAGATCCTTTTTTTCTG
CGCGTAATCTGCTGCTTGCAAACAAAAAAACCACCGCTACCAGCGGTGGTTTGTTTGCCGGATCAAGAGC
TACCAACTCTTTTTCCGAAGGTAACTGGCTTCAGCAGAGCGCAGATACCAAATACTGTCCTTCTAGTGTA
GCCGTAGTTAGGCCACCACTTCAAGAACTCTGTAGCACCGCCTACATACCTCGCTCTGCTAATCCTGTTA
CCAGTGGCTGCTGCCAGTGGCGATAAGTCGTGTCTTACCGGGTTGGACTCAAGACGATAGTTACCGGATA
AGGCGCAGCGGTCGGGCTGAACGGGGGGTTCGTGCACACAGCCCAGCTTGGAGCGAACGACCTACACCGA
ACTGAGATACCTACAGCGTGAGCTATGAGAAAGCGCCACGCTTCCCGAAGGGAGAAAGGCGGACAGGTAT
CCGGTAAGCGGCAGGGTCGGAACAGGAGAGCGCACGAGGGAGCTTCCAGGGGGAAACGCCTGGTATCTTT
ATAGTCCTGTCGGGTTTCGCCACCTCTGACTTGAGCGTCGATTTTTGTGATGCTCGTCAGGGGGGCGGAG
CCTATGGAAAAACGCCAGCAACGCGGCCTTTTTACGGTTCCTGGCCTTTTGCTGGCCTTTTGCTCACATG
TTCTTTCCTGCGTTATCCCCTGATTCTGTGGATAACCGTATTACCGCCTTTGAGTGAGCTGATACCGCTC
GCCGCAGCCGAACGACCGAGCGCAGCGAGTCAGTGAGCGAGGAAGCGGAAGAGCGCCCAATACGCAAACC
GCCTCTCCCCGCGCGTTGGCCGATTCATTAATGCAGCTGGCACGACAGGTTTCCCGACTGGAAAGCGGGC
AGTGAGCGCAACGCAATTAATACGCGTACCGCGAGCCAGGAAGAGTTTGTAGAAACGCAAAAAGGCCATC
CGTCAGGATGGCCTTCTGCTTAGTTTGATGCCTGGCAGTTTATGGCGGGCGTCCTGCCCGCCACCCTCCG
GGCCGTTGCTTCACAACGTTCAAATCCGCTCCCGGCGGATTTGTCCTACTCAGGAGAGCGTTCACCGACA
AACAACAGATAAAACGAAAGGCCCAGTCTTCCGACTGAGCCTTTCGTTTTATTTGATGCCTGGCAGTTCC
CTACTCTCGCGTTAACGCTTGCATGGATGTTTTCCCAGTCACGACGTTGTAAAACGACGGCCAGTCTTAA
GCTCGGGCCCCAAATAATGATTTTATTTTGACTGATAGTGACCTGTTCGTTGCAACAAATTGATGAGCAA
TGCTTTTTTATAATGCCAACTTTGTACAAAAAAGCAGGCTCCGAATTCGCCCTTCACCATGGCTCCTAAG
AAGAAGCGGAAGGTTGGTATTCACGGGGTGCCTGCGGCTATGAATAACGGCACAAATAACTTTCAAAACT
TCATCGGGATTTCTAGCCTGCAAAAAACACTTCGGAATGCACTGATCCCGACGGAGACAACACAGCAGTT
CATTGTCAAAAACGGTATCATTAAAGAAGACGAGCTGCGGGGAGAGAATAGACAAATATTGAAGGACATA
ATGGATGACTATTACAGGGGATTTATCTCCGAAACCCTCTCTAGCATAGATGATATAGATTGGACATCCC
TTTTCGAGAAAATGGAAATTCAGCTCAAGAATGGAGATAATAAGGACACACTGATTAAGGAGCAAACGGA
GTACCGGAAGGCCATCCACAAAAAGTTTGCTAACGACGATCGGTTCAAGAATATGTTTAGTGCGAAACTT
ATATCTGATATACTGCCCGAGTTTGTGATTCACAACAATAACTATTCCGCATCTGAAAAAGAAGAGAAAA
CACAAGTGATTAAACTCTTTTCGAGATTCGCCACCTCGTTCAAAGACTACTTTAAAAACAGAGCTAACTG
CTTTAGTGCAGATGATATATCCTCGTCGTCTTGCCACAGGATTGTCAATGACAATGCGGAAATATTCTTT
TCGAACGCCCTGGTGTACAGAAGAATTGTGAAATCTTTGAGCAACGACGACATTAACAAGATCAGTGGGG
ATATGAAGGACTCTTTGAAGGAAATGTCGCTCGAGGAGATTTACTCGTATGAAAAATATGGTGAATTCAT
TACACAAGAAGGCATTTCATTTTATAATGATATTTGCGGCAAAGTCAATAGCTTTATGAATCTTTACTGT
CAAAAAAATAAAGAAAATAAGAACCTCTATAAATTGCAGAAGCTCCATAAGCAAATTCTCTGCATCGCCG
ATACTTCTTATGAAGTGCCTTACAAATTCGAGTCCGATGAAGAGGTGTATCAATCTGTGAATGGATTCTT
GGATAACATATCCTCGAAGCACATTGTCGAACGCTTGCGCAAGATTGGCGACAACTATAATGGGTACAAT
CTCGACAAAATTTACATAGTTAGCAAATTTTACGAATCTGTCTCACAGAAAACCTATCGGGATTGGGAGA
CCATAAATACCGCACTCGAGATTCATTATAATAATATACTCCCCGGTAACGGAAAGTCCAAGGCTGACAA
AGTTAAAAAGGCAGTTAAAAACGATCTCCAAAAATCAATAACGGAGATCAATGAGTTGGTGAGTAATTAT
AAGCTTTGCTCCGACGACAATATCAAGGCTGAAACGTATATCCACGAAATTAGCCATATTCTCAACAACT
TCGAAGCGCAGGAGTTGAAATACAACCCTGAGATACACCTGGTTGAGAGCGAGCTTAAGGCCAGCGAGCT
CAAAAATGTCCTGGATGTGATTATGAATGCGTTCCACTGGTGCTCAGTGTTCATGACAGAAGAACTGGTT
GACAAAGATAATAATTTCTACGCGGAACTTGAGGAGATTTATGATGAGATCTACCCTGTTATAAGCCTGT
ATAACTTGGTCAGAAATTATGTCACGCAAAAACCGTACTCCACAAAAAAGATAAAGCTGAATTTCGGAAT
CCCTACTCTCGCGGATGGCTGGTCCAAATCTAAAGAGTACAGTAACAATGCCATCATATTGATGAGGGAC
AACCTTTACTATTTGGGAATCTTTAATGCGAAAAATAAACCTGACAAAAAAATAATAGAGGGTAACACCT
CGGAGAATAAAGGCGATTATAAAAAAATGATATATAATCTGCTGCCCGGGCCCAATAAGATGATTCCCAA
GGTTTTTCTTAGCAGTAAAACCGGGGTGGAGACGTATAAGCCGTCGGCCTACATTTTGGAAGGCTATAAA
CAGAACAAGCACATCAAATCGAGCAAGGACTTTGATATTACTTTCTGTCATGACCTGATAGACTATTTTA
AAAACTGCATAGCGATTCACCCAGAATGGAAGAACTTCGGTTTCGACTTCTCTGACACCTCTACATACGA
GGACATATCAGGCTTTTATAGAGAGGTCGAGCTGCAAGGCTACAAGATAGATTGGACTTATATCTCAGAG
AAGGATATCGACCTGCTCCAAGAAAAGGGCCAATTGTATCTTTTCCAAATCTACAATAAAGATTTTTCTA
AAAAGTCCACAGGGAACGATAATCTCCACACGATGTACCTTAAAAACCTCTTTTCGGAAGAAAACCTGAA
GGACATTGTGCTTAAGCTGAATGGGGAGGCCGAGATATTCTTTAGGAAGAGTAGCATAAAGAACCCGATA
ATCCATAAAAAAGGTTCCATACTGGTTAATCGGACCTATGAGGCAGAAGAAAAAGACCAGTTCGGAAATA
TCCAGATTGTCAGAAAAAATATACCAGAGAATATCTACCAGGAATTGTACAAATATTTCAACGATAAATC
AGATAAGGAACTCTCGGACGAAGCAGCGAAATTGAAGAACGTCGTTGGACACCACGAGGCCGCCACTAAT
ATCGTTAAAGATTACAGGTACACGTACGATAAGTATTTTCTCCACATGCCAATCACTATAAACTTTAAAG
CTAATAAGACCGGCTTTATTAACGATCGCATCCTTCAGTATATCGCTAAGGAGAAGGACCTGCACGTTAT
AGGAATAGACCGCGGCGAGCGCAATCTTATCTACGTGAGCGTGATCGATACCTGTGGGAATATAGTCGAG
CAGAAGTCTTTTAATATCGTGAACGGCTACGACTATCAGATAAAGCTGAAGCAGCAAGAGGGCGCTAGAC
AGATCGCCAGGAAGGAATGGAAGGAGATCGGTAAAATAAAAGAAATTAAGGAGGGTTACCTCAGTTTGGT
TATACATGAGATATCAAAAATGGTTATTAAGTATAATGCGATTATTGCGATGGAAGACCTGTCATATGGG
TTTAAAAAAGGGCGGTTCAAGGTTGAGCGCCAGGTCTATCAAAAGTTTGAGACTATGCTGATTAATAAGC
TCAATTATCTTGTTTTCAAAGACATCAGTATCACGGAAAACGGAGGACTTCTCAAGGGGTACCAGTTGAC
TTATATCCCAGACAAGCTTAAAAATGTTGGTCACCAGTGTGGATGTATATTTTATGTGCCTGCGGCCTAC
ACATCTAAGATCGACCCAACAACTGGCTTTGTTAATATTTTTAAATTCAAAGACCTTACGGTGGATGCGA
AAAGAGAGTTCATAAAAAAATTCGACTCGATCAGATATGACTCTGAGAAGAATCTCTTCTGTTTTACTTT
CGACTATAATAATTTCATAACACAAAATACCGTCATGTCGAAATCAAGCTGGTCAGTCTACACATATGGC
GTTCGCATAAAGCGCCGCTTCGTTAATGGCAGGTTCTCGAATGAGTCCGATACAATCGACATTACGAAGG
ATATGGAGAAAACACTCGAGATGACGGATATAAATTGGAGGGATGGGCATGATCTGAGACAGGACATAAT
AGACTATGAGATAGTTCAGCACATATTCGAGATCTTCAGACTCACTGTTCAGATGCGGAACTCCCTCAGT
GAACTTGAAGACAGGGATTATGATAGGCTTATTTCTCCTGTCCTGAACGAAAACAATATTTTCTACGACT
CTGCTAAAGCAGGGGATGCTCTTCCTAAGGATGCAGACGCAAATGGCGCATACTGCATAGCTCTTAAAGG
GCTCTATGAGATCAAGCAGATTACAGAAAACTGGAAAGAAGACGGGAAGTTTTCCAGAGACAAATTGAAG
ATCTCCAACAAGGACTGGTTCGATTTTATACAAAATAAAAGGTACCTTAAGCGTCCTGCTGCCACCAAAA
AGGCCGGACAGGCTAAGAAAAAGAAGTGAGACGACTAGTGGCGGCCGCCGACGTCCGATCGTTCAAACAT
TTGGCAATAAAGTTTCTTAAGATTGAATCCTGTTGCCGGTCTTGCGATGATTATCATATAATTTCTGTTG
AATTACGTTAAGCATGTAATAATTAACATGTAATGCATGACGTTATTTATGAGATGGGTTTTTATGATTA
GAGTCCCGCAATTATACATTTAATACGCGATAGAAAACAAAATATAGCGCGCAAACTAGGATAAATTATC
GCGCGCGGTGTCATCTATGTTACTAGATCGGGAATTGATCCCCCCTCGACAGCTTCCGGAAAGGGCGAAT
TCGCAACTTTGTATACAAAAGTTGAACGAGAAACGTAAAATGATATAAATATCAATATATTAAATTAGAT
TTTGCATAAAAAACAGACTACATAATACTGTAAAACACAACATATCCAGTCACTATGCCATCCAGCTGAT
ATCCCCTATAGTGAGTCGTATTACATGGTCATAGCTGTTTCCTGGCAGCTCTGGCCCGTGTCTCAAAATC
TCTGATGTTACATTGCACAAGATAAAAATATATCATCATGCCTCCTC
Features (pLannotate 1.2.2; 12 found; start..end, strand, type, name):
     96..119     +  promoter       Pc promoter (fragment): intI1 (promoter lies within the coding sequence); class 1 integron promoter
    295..351     +  CDS            GmR (fragment): gentamycin acetyltransferase; aacC1; confers resistance to gentamycin
    358..1149    +  CDS            SmR: aminoglycoside adenylyltransferase (Murphy, 1985); aadA; confers resistance to spectinomycin and streptomycin
   1242..1830    +  rep_origin     ori: high-copy-number ColE1/pMB1/pBR322/pUC origin of replication
   2013..2105    +  CDS            lacI (fragment): lac repressor; lacI; The lac repressor binds to the lac operator to inhibit transcription in E. coli. This inhibition can be relieved by adding lactose or isopropyl-β-D-thiogalactopyranoside (IPTG).
   2160..2187    -  terminator     rrnB T2 terminator: transcription terminator T2 from the E. coli rrnB gene
   2319..2362    +  terminator     rrnB T1 terminator: Escherichia coli rrnB; transcription terminator T1 from the E. coli rrnB gene
   2409..2445    -  CDS            lacZα (fragment): LacZα fragment of β-galactosidase; lacZ fragment
   2461..2560    +  protein_bind   attL1: mutant version of attL; recombination site for the Gateway® LR reaction LR Clonase™
   6497..6749    +  terminator     NOS terminator: nopaline synthase terminator and poly(A) signal
   6794..6917    +  protein_bind   attR5: mutant version of attR; recombination site for the Gateway® LR reaction LR Clonase™
   6935..6953    -  promoter       T7 promoter: promoter for bacteriophage T7 RNA polymerase
