>Addgene plasmid #138126 | pYPQ289 (ErCas12a) | addgene full sequence | sequence record 272085 | Addgene NGS Result
TGGACCAGCCAGGACAGAAATGCCTCGACTTCGCTGCTACCCAAGGTTGCCGGGTGACGCACACCGTGGA
AACGGATGAAGGCACGAACCCAGTGGACATAAGCCTGTTCGGTTCGTAAGCTGTAATGCAAGTAGCGTAT
GCGCTCACGCAACTGGTCCAGAACCTTGACCGAACGCAGCGGTGGTAACGGCGCAGTGGCGGTTTTCATG
GCTTGTTATGACTGTTTTTTTGGGGTACAGTCTATGCCTCGGGCATCCAAGCAGCAAGCGCGTTACGCCG
TGGGTCGATGTTTGATGTTATGGAGCAGCAACGATGTTACGCAGCAGGGCAGTCGCCCTAAAACAAAGTT
AAACATTATGAGGGAAGCGGTGATCGCCGAAGTATCGACTCAACTATCAGAGGTAGTTGGCGTCATCGAG
CGCCATCTCGAACCGACGTTGCTGGCCGTACATTTGTACGGCTCCGCAGTGGATGGCGGCCTGAAGCCAC
ACAGTGATATTGATTTGCTGGTTACGGTGACCGTAAGGCTTGATGAAACAACGCGGCGAGCTTTGATCAA
CGACCTTTTGGAAACTTCGGCTTCCCCTGGAGAGAGCGAGATTCTCCGCGCTGTAGAAGTCACCATTGTT
GTGCACGACGACATCATTCCGTGGCGTTATCCAGCTAAGCGCGAACTGCAATTTGGAGAATGGCAGCGCA
ATGACATTCTTGCAGGTATCTTCGAGCCAGCCACGATCGACATTGATCTGGCTATCTTGCTGACAAAAGC
AAGAGAACATAGCGTTGCCTTGGTAGGTCCAGCGGCGGAGGAACTCTTTGATCCGGTTCCTGAACAGGAT
CTATTTGAGGCGCTAAATGAAACCTTAACGCTATGGAACTCGCCGCCCGACTGGGCTGGCGATGAGCGAA
ATGTAGTGCTTACGTTGTCCCGCATTTGGTACAGCGCAGTAACCGGCAAAATCGCGCCGAAGGATGTCGC
TGCCGACTGGGCAATGGAGCGCCTGCCGGCCCAGTATCAGCCCGTCATACTTGAAGCTAGACAGGCTTAT
CTTGGACAAGAAGAAGATCGCTTGGCCTCGCGCGCAGATCAGTTGGAAGAATTTGTCCACTACGTGAAAG
GCGAGATCACCAAGGTAGTCGGCAAATAACCCTCGAGCCACCCATGACCAAAATCCCTTAACGTGAGTTA
CGCGTCGTTCCACTGAGCGTCAGACCCCGTAGAAAAGATCAAAGGATCTTCTTGAGATCCTTTTTTTCTG
CGCGTAATCTGCTGCTTGCAAACAAAAAAACCACCGCTACCAGCGGTGGTTTGTTTGCCGGATCAAGAGC
TACCAACTCTTTTTCCGAAGGTAACTGGCTTCAGCAGAGCGCAGATACCAAATACTGTTCTTCTAGTGTA
GCCGTAGTTAGGCCACCACTTCAAGAACTCTGTAGCACCGCCTACATACCTCGCTCTGCTAATCCTGTTA
CCAGTGGCTGCTGCCAGTGGCGATAAGTCGTGTCTTACCGGGTTGGACTCAAGACGATAGTTACCGGATA
AGGCGCAGCGGTCGGGCTGAACGGGGGGTTCGTGCACACAGCCCAGCTTGGAGCGAACGACCTACACCGA
ACTGAGATACCTACAGCGTGAGCTATGAGAAAGCGCCACGCTTCCCGAAGGGAGAAAGGCGGACAGGTAT
CCGGTAAGCGGCAGGGTCGGAACAGGAGAGCGCACGAGGGAGCTTCCAGGGGGAAACGCCTGGTATCTTT
ATAGTCCTGTCGGGTTTCGCCACCTCTGACTTGAGCGTCGATTTTTGTGATGCTCGTCAGGGGGGCGGAG
CCTATGGAAAAACGCCAGCAACGCGGCCTTTTTACGGTTCCTGGCCTTTTGCTGGCCTTTTGCTCACATG
TTCTTTCCTGCGTTATCCCCTGATTCTGTGGATAACCGTATTACCGCCTTTGAGTGAGCTGATACCGCTC
GCCGCAGCCGAACGACCGAGCGCAGCGAGTCAGTGAGCGAGGAAGCGGAAGAGCGCCCAATACGCAAACC
GCCTCTCCCCGCGCGTTGGCCGATTCATTAATGCAGCTGGCACGACAGGTTTCCCGACTGGAAAGCGGGC
AGTGAGCGCAACGCAATTAATACGCGTACCGCGAGCCAGGAAGAGTTTGTAGAAACGCAAAAAGGCCATC
CGTCAGGATGGCCTTCTGCTTAGTTTGATGCCTGGCAGTTTATGGCGGGCGTCCTGCCCGCCACCCTCCG
GGCCGTTGCTTCACAACGTTCAAATCCGCTCCCGGCGGATTTGTCCTACTCAGGAGAGCGTTCACCGACA
AACAACAGATAAAACGAAAGGCCCAGTCTTCCGACTGAGCCTTTCGTTTTATTTGATGCCTGGCAGTTCC
CTACTCTCGCGTTAACGCTTGCATGGATGTTTTCCCAGTCACGACGTTGTAAAACGACGGCCAGTCTTAA
GCTCGGGCCCCAAATAATGATTTTATTTTGACTGATAGTGACCTGTTCGTTGCAACAAATTGATGAGCAA
TGCTTTTTTATAATGCCAACTTTGTACAAAAAAGCAGGCTCCGAATTCGCCCTTCACCATGGCTCCTAAG
AAGAAGCGGAAGGTTGGTATTCACGGGGTGCCTGCGGCTATGAATAACGGCACAAATAACTTTCAAAACT
TCATCGGGATTTCTAGCCTGCAAAAAACACTTCGGAATGCACTGATCCCGACGGAGACAACACAGCAGTT
CATTGTCAAAAACGGTATCATTAAAGAAGACGAGCTGCGGGGAGAGAATAGACAAATATTGAAGGACATA
ATGGATGACTATTACAGGGGATTTATCTCCGAAACCCTCTCTAGCATAGATGATATAGATTGGACATCCC
TTTTCGAGAAAATGGAAATTCAGCTCAAGAATGGAGATAATAAGGACACACTGATTAAGGAGCAAACGGA
GTACCGGAAGGCCATCCACAAAAAGTTTGCTAACGACGATCGGTTCAAGAATATGTTTAGTGCGAAACTT
ATATCTGATATACTGCCCGAGTTTGTGATTCACAACAATAACTATTCCGCATCTGAAAAAGAAGAGAAAA
CACAAGTGATTAAACTCTTTTCGAGATTCGCCACCTCGTTCAAAGACTACTTTAAAAACAGAGCTAACTG
CTTTAGTGCAGATGATATATCCTCGTCGTCTTGCCACAGGATTGTCAATGACAATGCGGAAATATTCTTT
TCGAACGCCCTGGTGTACAGAAGAATTGTGAAATCTTTGAGCAACGACGACATTAACAAGATCAGTGGGG
ATATGAAGGACTCTTTGAAGGAAATGTCGCTCGAGGAGATTTACTCGTATGAAAAATATGGTGAATTCAT
TACACAAGAAGGCATTTCATTTTATAATGATATTTGCGGCAAAGTCAATAGCTTTATGAATCTTTACTGT
CAAAAAAATAAAGAAAATAAGAACCTCTATAAATTGCAGAAGCTCCATAAGCAAATTCTCTGCATCGCCG
ATACTTCTTATGAAGTGCCTTACAAATTCGAGTCCGATGAAGAGGTGTATCAATCTGTGAATGGATTCTT
GGATAACATATCCTCGAAGCACATTGTCGAACGCTTGCGCAAGATTGGCGACAACTATAATGGGTACAAT
CTCGACAAAATTTACATAGTTAGCAAATTTTACGAATCTGTCTCACAGAAAACCTATCGGGATTGGGAGA
CCATAAATACCGCACTCGAGATTCATTATAATAATATACTCCCCGGTAACGGAAAGTCCAAGGCTGACAA
AGTTAAAAAGGCAGTTAAAAACGATCTCCAAAAATCAATAACGGAGATCAATGAGTTGGTGAGTAATTAT
AAGCTTTGCTCCGACGACAATATCAAGGCTGAAACGTATATCCACGAAATTAGCCATATTCTCAACAACT
TCGAAGCGCAGGAGTTGAAATACAACCCTGAGATACACCTGGTTGAGAGCGAGCTTAAGGCCAGCGAGCT
CAAAAATGTCCTGGATGTGATTATGAATGCGTTCCACTGGTGCTCAGTGTTCATGACAGAAGAACTGGTT
GACAAAGATAATAATTTCTACGCGGAACTTGAGGAGATTTATGATGAGATCTACCCTGTTATAAGCCTGT
ATAACTTGGTCAGAAATTATGTCACGCAAAAACCGTACTCCACAAAAAAGATAAAGCTGAATTTCGGAAT
CCCTACTCTCGCGGATGGCTGGTCCAAATCTAAAGAGTACAGTAACAATGCCATCATATTGATGAGGGAC
AACCTTTACTATTTGGGAATCTTTAATGCGAAAAATAAACCTGACAAAAAAATAATAGAGGGTAACACCT
CGGAGAATAAAGGCGATTATAAAAAAATGATATATAATCTGCTGCCCGGGCCCAATAAGATGATTCCCAA
GGTTTTTCTTAGCAGTAAAACCGGGGTGGAGACGTATAAGCCGTCGGCCTACATTTTGGAAGGCTATAAA
CAGAACAAGCACATCAAATCGAGCAAGGACTTTGATATTACTTTCTGTCATGACCTGATAGACTATTTTA
AAAACTGCATAGCGATTCACCCAGAATGGAAGAACTTCGGTTTCGACTTCTCTGACACCTCTACATACGA
GGACATATCAGGCTTTTATAGAGAGGTCGAGCTGCAAGGCTACAAGATAGATTGGACTTATATCTCAGAG
AAGGATATCGACCTGCTCCAAGAAAAGGGCCAATTGTATCTTTTCCAAATCTACAATAAAGATTTTTCTA
AAAAGTCCACAGGGAACGATAATCTCCACACGATGTACCTTAAAAACCTCTTTTCGGAAGAAAACCTGAA
GGACATTGTGCTTAAGCTGAATGGGGAGGCCGAGATATTCTTTAGGAAGAGTAGCATAAAGAACCCGATA
ATCCATAAAAAAGGTTCCATACTGGTTAATCGGACCTATGAGGCAGAAGAAAAAGACCAGTTCGGAAATA
TCCAGATTGTCAGAAAAAATATACCAGAGAATATCTACCAGGAATTGTACAAATATTTCAACGATAAATC
AGATAAGGAACTCTCGGACGAAGCAGCGAAATTGAAGAACGTCGTTGGACACCACGAGGCCGCCACTAAT
ATCGTTAAAGATTACAGGTACACGTACGATAAGTATTTTCTCCACATGCCAATCACTATAAACTTTAAAG
CTAATAAGACCGGCTTTATTAACGATCGCATCCTTCAGTATATCGCTAAGGAGAAGGACCTGCACGTTAT
AGGAATAGACCGCGGCGAGCGCAATCTTATCTACGTGAGCGTGATCGATACCTGTGGGAATATAGTCGAG
CAGAAGTCTTTTAATATCGTGAACGGCTACGACTATCAGATAAAGCTGAAGCAGCAAGAGGGCGCTAGAC
AGATCGCCAGGAAGGAATGGAAGGAGATCGGTAAAATAAAAGAAATTAAGGAGGGTTACCTCAGTTTGGT
TATACATGAGATATCAAAAATGGTTATTAAGTATAATGCGATTATTGCGATGGAAGACCTGTCATATGGG
TTTAAAAAAGGGCGGTTCAAGGTTGAGCGCCAGGTCTATCAAAAGTTTGAGACTATGCTGATTAATAAGC
TCAATTATCTTGTTTTCAAAGACATCAGTATCACGGAAAACGGAGGACTTCTCAAGGGGTACCAGTTGAC
TTATATCCCAGACAAGCTTAAAAATGTTGGTCACCAGTGTGGATGTATATTTTATGTGCCTGCGGCCTAC
ACATCTAAGATCGACCCAACAACTGGCTTTGTTAATATTTTTAAATTCAAAGACCTTACGGTGGATGCGA
AAAGAGAGTTCATAAAAAAATTCGACTCGATCAGATATGACTCTGAGAAGAATCTCTTCTGTTTTACTTT
CGACTATAATAATTTCATAACACAAAATACCGTCATGTCGAAATCAAGCTGGTCAGTCTACACATATGGC
GTTCGCATAAAGCGCCGCTTCGTTAATGGCAGGTTCTCGAATGAGTCCGATACAATCGACATTACGAAGG
ATATGGAGAAAACACTCGAGATGACGGATATAAATTGGAGGGATGGGCATGATCTGAGACAGGACATAAT
AGACTATGAGATAGTTCAGCACATATTCGAGATCTTCAGACTCACTGTTCAGATGCGGAACTCCCTCAGT
GAACTTGAAGACAGGGATTATGATAGGCTTATTTCTCCTGTCCTGAACGAAAACAATATTTTCTACGACT
CTGCTAAAGCAGGGGATGCTCTTCCTAAGGATGCAGACGCAAATGGCGCATACTGCATAGCTCTTAAAGG
GCTCTATGAGATCAAGCAGATTACAGAAAACTGGAAAGAAGACGGGAAGTTTTCCAGAGACAAATTGAAG
ATCTCCAACAAGGACTGGTTCGATTTTATACAAAATAAAAGGTACCTTAAGCGTCCTGCTGCCACCAAAA
AGGCCGGACAGGCTAAGAAAAAGAAGTGAGACGACTAGTGGCGGCCGCCGACGTCCGATCGTTCAAACAT
TTGGCAATAAAGTTTCTTAAGATTGAATCCTGTTGCCGGTCTTGCGATGATTATCATATAATTTCTGTTG
AATTACGTTAAGCATGTAATAATTAACATGTAATGCATGACGTTATTTATGAGATGGGTTTTTATGATTA
GAGTCCCGCAATTATACATTTAATACGCGATAGAAAACAAAATATAGCGCGCAAACTAGGATAAATTATC
GCGCGCGGTGTCATCTATGTTACTAGATCGGGAATTGATCCCCCCTCGACAGCTTCCGGAAAGGGCGAAT
TCGCAACTTTGTATACAAAAGTTGAACGAGAAACGTAAAATGATATAAATATCAATATATTAAATTAGAT
TTTGCATAAAAAACAGACTACATAATACTGTAAAACACAACATATCCAGTCACTATGCCATCCAGCTGAT
ATCCCCTATAGTGAGTCGTATTACATGGTCATAGCTGTTTCCTGGCAGCTCTGGCCCGTGTCTCAAAATC
TCTGATGTTACATTGCACAAGATAAAAATATATCATCATGCCTCCTC
Features (pLannotate 1.2.2; 12 found; start..end, strand, type, name):
     96..119     +  promoter       Pc promoter (fragment): intI1 (promoter lies within the coding sequence); class 1 integron promoter
    295..351     +  CDS            GmR (fragment): gentamycin acetyltransferase; aacC1; confers resistance to gentamycin
    358..1149    +  CDS            SmR: aminoglycoside adenylyltransferase (Murphy, 1985); aadA; confers resistance to spectinomycin and streptomycin
   1242..1830    +  rep_origin     ori: high-copy-number ColE1/pMB1/pBR322/pUC origin of replication
   2013..2105    +  CDS            lacI (fragment): lac repressor; lacI; The lac repressor binds to the lac operator to inhibit transcription in E. coli. This inhibition can be relieved by adding lactose or isopropyl-β-D-thiogalactopyranoside (IPTG).
   2160..2187    -  terminator     rrnB T2 terminator: transcription terminator T2 from the E. coli rrnB gene
   2319..2362    +  terminator     rrnB T1 terminator: Escherichia coli rrnB; transcription terminator T1 from the E. coli rrnB gene
   2409..2445    -  CDS            lacZα (fragment): LacZα fragment of β-galactosidase; lacZ fragment
   2461..2560    +  protein_bind   attL1: mutant version of attL; recombination site for the Gateway® LR reaction LR Clonase™
   6497..6749    +  terminator     NOS terminator: nopaline synthase terminator and poly(A) signal
   6794..6917    +  protein_bind   attR5: mutant version of attR; recombination site for the Gateway® LR reaction LR Clonase™
   6935..6953    -  promoter       T7 promoter: promoter for bacteriophage T7 RNA polymerase
