[The description below was written by a language model from this plasmid's Addgene catalogue record and pLannotate feature annotations shown in this document.]
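Description:
pYPQ289 (ErCas12a) is a Gateway entry clone built on the pYPQ167 backbone and intended as a modular component for assembling plant CRISPR-Cas12a genome-editing vectors. It is about 7 kb and is maintained in E. coli at high copy through a ColE1/pUC-type origin. Selection is with spectinomycin, conferred by the aadA aminoglycoside adenylyltransferase gene (SmR). A class 1 integron Pc promoter fragment and a short gentamicin acetyltransferase remnant sit just upstream of this marker. Other small annotated pieces (lacI and lacZα fragments, rrnB T1 and T2 terminators, a T7 promoter outside the cassette) are typical backbone remnants; the rrnB terminators lie just upstream of the attL1 site.

The payload sits between attL1 and attR5 recombination sites. It is a rice codon-optimized coding sequence for ErCas12a, the Cas12a ortholog from Eubacterium rectale, carrying nuclear localization signals at both the N and C termini. The feature table does not annotate this open reading frame itself, but the roughly 3.9 kb unannotated interval between attL1 and the NOS terminator corresponds to where it should lie. The nopaline synthase terminator provides the poly(A) signal downstream of the gene. By design, the cassette has no promoter. The nuclease is expected to acquire one when the entry clone is combined by LR recombination with a destination vector, with the attL1/attR5 pairing suited to multisite assembly alongside a second compatible entry clone, although the record does not name these partner plasmids. The construct serves to test and deploy ErCas12a as an alternative Cas12a nuclease for plant genome engineering.
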