Addgene plasmid #138126: pYPQ289 (ErCas12a)
Purpose: Gateway entry plasmid (attL1 & attR5) expressing rice codon optimized ErCas12a without promoter
Depositing lab: Yiping Qi. Depositing organization: University of Maryland, College Park. Publication: Expanding the scope of plant genome engineering with Cas12a orthologs and highly multiplexable editing systems. Zhang Y, Ren Q, Tang X, Liu S, Malzahn AA, Zhou J, Wang J, Yin D, Pan C, Yuan M, Huang L, Yang H, Zhao Y, Fang Q, Zheng X, Tian L, Cheng Y, Le Y, McCoy B, Franklin L, Selengut JD, Mount SM, Que Q, Zhang Y, Qi Y. Nat Commun. 2021 Mar 29;12(1):1944. doi: 10.1038/s41467-021-22330-w. PubMed 33782402.
Backbone
  Vector backbone: pYPQ167
  Vector type: Plant Expression, CRISPR ; Gateway compatible Cas12a entry clone
Growth in bacteria
  Bacterial resistance: Spectinomycin, 50 μg/mL
  Growth temperature: 37°C
  Growth strain: DH5alpha
  Copy number: High Copy
Gene/Insert
  Gene/Insert name: ErCas12a
  Species: Eubacterium rectale
  Tag / fusion protein: NLS (N terminal on insert); NLS (C terminal on insert)
Terms and licenses: Academic/Nonprofit Terms; Industry Terms: Not Available to Industry
How to cite: pYPQ289 (ErCas12a) was a gift from Yiping Qi (Addgene plasmid # 138126 ; http://n2t.net/addgene:138126 ; RRID:Addgene_138126)
